>Addgene plasmid #136316 | EGFP-Mm_Plk5(300-595) PBD domain | addgene full sequence | sequence record 268889 | Addgene NGS Result
GACGGATCGGGAGATCTCCCGATCCCCTATGGTGCACTCTCAGTACAATCTGCTCTGATGCCGCATAGTT
AAGCCAGTATCTGCTCCCTGCTTGTGTGTTGGAGGTCGCTGAGTAGTGCGCGAGCAAAATTTAAGCTACA
ACAAGGCAAGGCTTGACCGACAATTGCATGAAGAATCTGCTTAGGGTTAGGCGTTTTGCGCTGCTTCGCG
ATGTACGGGCCAGATATACGCGTTGACATTGATTATTGACTAGTTATTAATAGTAATCAATTACGGGGTC
ATTAGTTCATAGCCCATATATGGAGTTCCGCGTTACATAACTTACGGTAAATGGCCCGCCTGGCTGACCG
CCCAACGACCCCCGCCCATTGACGTCAATAATGACGTATGTTCCCATAGTAACGCCAATAGGGACTTTCC
ATTGACGTCAATGGGTGGAGTATTTACGGTAAACTGCCCACTTGGCAGTACATCAAGTGTATCATATGCC
AAGTACGCCCCCTATTGACGTCAATGACGGTAAATGGCCCGCCTGGCATTATGCCCAGTACATGACCTTA
TGGGACTTTCCTACTTGGCAGTACATCTACGTATTAGTCATCGCTATTACCATGGTGATGCGGTTTTGGC
AGTACATCAATGGGCGTGGATAGCGGTTTGACTCACGGGGATTTCCAAGTCTCCACCCCATTGACGTCAA
TGGGAGTTTGTTTTGGCACCAAAATCAACGGGACTTTCCAAAATGTCGTAACAACTCCGCCCCATTGACG
CAAATGGGCGGTAGGCGTGTACGGTGGGAGGTCTATATAAGCAGAGCTCTCTGGCTAACTAGAGAACCCA
CTGCTTACTGGCTTATCGAAATTAATACGACTCACTATAGGGAGACCCAAGCTGGCTAGCGTTTAAACTT
AAGCTTACGATGGTGAGCAAGGGCGAGGAGCTGTTCACCGGGGTGGTGCCCATCCTGGTCGAGCTGGACG
GCGACGTAAACGGCCACAAGTTCAGCGTGTCCGGCGAGGGCGAGGGCGATGCCACCTACGGCAAGCTGAC
CCTGAAGTTCATCTGCACCACCGGCAAGCTGCCCGTGCCCTGGCCCACCCTCGTGACCACCCTGACCTAC
GGCGTGCAGTGCTTCAGCCGCTACCCCGACCACATGAAGCAGCACGACTTCTTCAAGTCCGCCATGCCCG
AAGGCTACGTCCAGGAGCGCACCATCTTCTTCAAGGACGACGGCAACTACAAGACCCGCGCCGAGGTGAA
GTTCGAGGGCGACACCCTGGTGAACCGCATCGAGCTGAAGGGCATCGACTTCAAGGAGGACGGCAACATC
CTGGGGCACAAGCTGGAGTACAACTACAACAGCCACAACGTCTATATCATGGCCGACAAGCAGAAGAACG
GCATCAAGGTGAACTTCAAGATCCGCCACAACATCGAGGACGGCAGCGTGCAGCTCGCCGACCACTACCA
GCAGAACACCCCCATCGGCGACGGCCCCGTGCTGCTGCCCGACAACCACTACCTGAGCACCCAGTCCGCC
CTGAGCAAAGACCCCAACGAGAAGCGCGATCACATGGTCCTGCTGGAGTTCGTGACCGCCGCCGGGATCA
CTCTCGGCATGGACGAGCTGTACAAGGGTACCACAAGTTTGTACAAAAAAGCAGGCTCCGCGGCCGCCCC
CTTCACCATGTTTGCCTTTCCCCCACCTCTGGGCAGGTTGTTCCGGAAGGTGGGCCAGCTCCTGCTGACC
CAGTGCCGGCCACCTTGTCCCTTTACCTCAAAAGAGGCCTCAGGCCCTGGAGAAGAGGGCACAGAACCAG
ACCACATGGAAGCCGGCAACGAGGAAAGGGATCCTCTCTGCACCGAGGGCCGAATCCACCTCCTCACCCT
TGGGACCCCGCGGACTGGCCTGGCGGGCCCAAAAGGGAGCTTGGCTCTGCAGCTGGAAGTGGCAACCAGA
AAACTGTTCCTCTGCTTGGACGCAGGACCTATGGCTGGACAGGACCCCCCAGGGGAGCAGCGGCCTGTTC
TCTGGGCTCCTAAGTGGGTGGATTACTCCCTCAAGTATGGCTTCGGCTACCAGCTGTCGGATGGGGGCAG
TGGGGTGCTGTTTCGGGATGGCTCCCACATGGCCCTGCGCCCCCAAGGCGGCCATGTCTCCTACCAACCT
GACCAAGGGACTCTCTGGACCTTCACCCTGAGGGACGTCCCCAGCCCACTTCGTGCCAAGCTGGCTGTCC
TGCGGCTCTTTGCCTGCTATATGCAGCGGCGTCTGCGGGAGGAGGGGACTGTGCCCATGCCTGCCACACC
TGCCTCTCCTGACATCTCTCTGCTGAGCTTCATTGCTGACTCCCAGGCTATGGTCATGCTGTTTAGCAAT
GGGACAGTGCAGGTCAGCCTCAAAACCTCCCAAACCCAGCTGGTGCTAAGTGGGGAGGACGAGGACCTCC
TGCTCACCCTCCAGGAGCCAGGGGGACCCGCTGTGGGCGTCTCCTACACACTCGATGTCCTGCGGAGCCA
TGGCTTCACCCTTGCAGTCCACCATCACCTGCGCCATGGCCTGCATCTGCTACAGAGTGTCTGAAAGGGT
GGGCGCGCCGACCCAGCTTTCTTGTACAAAGTGGTCTCGAGTCTAGAGGGCCCGTTTAAACCCGCTGATC
AGCCTCGACTGTGCCTTCTAGTTGCCAGCCATCTGTTGTTTGCCCCTCCCCCGTGCCTTCCTTGACCCTG
GAAGGTGCCACTCCCACTGTCCTTTCCTAATAAAATGAGGAAATTGCATCGCATTGTCTGAGTAGGTGTC
ATTCTATTCTGGGGGGTGGGGTGGGGCAGGACAGCAAGGGGGAGGATTGGGAAGACAATAGCAGGCATGC
TGGGGATGCGGTGGGCTCTATGGCTTCTGAGGCGGAAAGAACCAGCTGGGGCTCTAGGGGGTATCCCC
[124 nt withheld, positions 2939-3062]
C
[91 nt withheld, positions 3064-3154]
A
[49 nt withheld, positions 3156-3204]
CCTTTGACGTTGGAGTCCACGTTCTTT
[37 nt withheld, positions 3232-3268]
ACCCTATCTCGGTCTATTCTTTTGATTTATAAGGGATTTTGCCGATTTCGGCCTATTGGTTAAAAAATGA
GCTGATTTAACAAAAATTTAACGCGAATTAATTCTGTGGAATGTGTGTCAGTTAGGGTGTGGAAAGTCCC
CAGGCTCCCCAGCAGGCAGAAGTATGCAAAGCATGCATCTCAATTAGTCAGCAACCAGGTGTGGAAAGTC
CCCAGGCTCCCCAGCAGGCAGAAGTATGCAAAGCATGCATCTCAATTAGTCAGCAACCATAGTCCCGCCC
CTAACTCCGCCCATCCCGCCCCTAACTCCGCCCAGTTCCGCCCATTCTCCGCCCCATGGCTGACTAATTT
TTTTTATTTATGCAGAGGCCGAGGCCGCCTCTGCCTCTGAGCTATTCCAGAAGTAGTGAGGAGGCTTTTT
TGGAGGCCTAGGCTTTTGCAAAAAGCTCCCGGGAGCTTGTATATCCATTTTCGGATCTGATCAAGAGACA
GGATGAGGATCGTTTCGCATGATTGAACAAGATGGATTGCACGCAGGTTCTCCGGCCGCTTGGGTGGAGA
GGCTATTCGGCTATGACTGGGCACAACAGACAATCGGCTGCTCTGATGCCGCCGTGTTCCGGCTGTCAGC
GCAGGGGCGCCCGGTTCTTTTTGTCAAGACCGACCTGTCCGGTGCCCTGAATGAACTGCAGGACGAGGCA
GCGCGGCTATCGTGGCTGGCCACGACGGGCGTTCCTTGCGCAGCTGTGCTCGACGTTGTCACTGAAGCGG
GAAGGGACTGGCTGCTATTGGGCGAAGTGCCGGGGCAGGATCTCCTGTCATCTCACCTTGCTCCTGCCGA
GAAAGTATCCATCATGGCTGATGCAATGCGGCGGCTGCATACGCTTGATCCGGCTACCTGCCCATTCGAC
CACCAAGCGAAACATCGCATCGAGCGAGCACGTACTCGGATGGAAGCCGGTCTTGTCGATCAGGATGATC
TGGACGAAGAGCATCAGGGGCTCGCGCCAGCCGAACTGTTCGCCAGGCTCAAGGCGCGCATGCCCGACGG
CGAGGATCTCGTCGTGACCCATGGCGATGCCTGCTTGCCGAATATCATGGTGGAAAATGGCCGCTTTTCT
GGATTCATCGACTGTGGCCGGCTGGGTGTGGCGGACCGCTATCAGGACATAGCGTTGGCTACCCGTGATA
TTGCTGAAGAGCTTGGCGGCGAATGGGCTGACCGCTTCCTCGTGCTTTACGGTATCGCCGCTCCCGATTC
GCAGCGCATCGCCTTCTATCGCCTTCTTGACGAGTTCTTCTGAGCGGGACTCTGGGGTTCGAAATGACCG
ACCAAGCGACGCCCAACCTGCCATCACGAGATTTCGATTCCACCGCCGCCTTCTATGAAAGGTTGGGCTT
CGGAATCGTTTTCCGGGACGCCGGCTGGATGATCCTCCAGCGCGGGGATCTCATGCTGGAGTTCTTCGCC
CACCCCAACTTGTTTATTGCAGCTTATAATGGTTACAAATAAAGCAATAGCATCACAAATTTCACAAATA
AAGCATTTTTTTCACTGCATTCTAGTTGTGGTTTGTCCAAACTCATCAATGTATCTTATCATGTCTGTAT
ACCGTCGACCTCTAGCTAGAGCTTGGCGTAATCATGGTCATAGCTGTTTCCTGTGTGAAATTGTTATCCG
CTCACAATTCCACACAACATACGAGCCGGAAGCATAAAGTGTAAAGCCTGGGGTGCCTAATGAGTGAGCT
AACTCACATTAATTGCGTTGCGCTCACTGCCCGCTTTCCAGTCGGGAAACCTGTCGTGCCAGCTGCATTA
ATGAATCGGCCAACGCGCGGGGAGAGGCGGTTTGCGTATTGGGCGCTCTTCCGCTTCCTCGCTCACTGAC
TCGCTGCGCTCGGTCGTTCGGCTGCGGCGAGCGGTATCAGCTCACTCAAAGGCGGTAATACGGTTATCCA
CAGAATCAGGGGATAACGCAGGAAAGAACATGTGAGCAAAAGGCCAGCAAAAGGCCAGGAACCGTAAAAA
GGCCGCGTTGCTGGCGTTTTTCCATAGGCTCCGCCCCCCTGACGAGCATCACAAAAATCGACGCTCAAGT
CAGAGGTGGCGAAACCCGACAGGACTATAAAGATACCAGGCGTTTCCCCCTGGAAGCTCCCTCGTGCGCT
CTCCTGTTCCGACCCTGCCGCTTACCGGATACCTGTCCGCCTTTCTCCCTTCGGGAAGCGTGGCGCTTTC
TCATAGCTCACGCTGTAGGTATCTCAGTTCGGTGTAGGTCGTTCGCTCCAAGCTGGGCTGTGTGCACGAA
CCCCCCGTTCAGCCCGACCGCTGCGCCTTATCCGGTAACTATCGTCTTGAGTCCAACCCGGTAAGACACG
ACTTATCGCCACTGGCAGCAGCCACTGGTAACAGGATTAGCAGAGCGAGGTATGTAGGCGGTGCTACAGA
GTTCTTGAAGTGGTGGCCTAACTACGGCTACACTAGAAGAACAGTATTTGGTATCTGCGCTCTGCTGAAG
CCAGTTACCTTCGGAAAAAGAGTTGGTAGCTCTTGATCCGGCAAACAAACCACCGCTGGTAGCGGTGGTT
TTTTTGTTTGCAAGCAGCAGATTACGCGCAGAAAAAAAGGATCTCAAGAAGATCCTTTGATCTTTTCTAC
GGGGTCTGACGCTCAGTGGAACGAAAACTCACGTTAAGGGATTTTGGTCATGAGATTATCAAAAAGGATC
TTCACCTAGATCCTTTTAAATTAAAAATGAAGTTTTAAATCAATCTAAAGTATATATGAGTAAACTTGGT
CTGACAGTTACCAATGCTTAATCAGTGAGGCACCTATCTCAGCGATCTGTCTATTTCGTTCATCCATAGT
TGCCTGACTCCCCGTCGTGTAGATAACTACGATACGGGAGGGCTTACCATCTGGCCCCAGTGCTGCAATG
ATACCGCGAGACCCACGCTCACCGGCTCCAGATTTATCAGCAATAAACCAGCCAGCCGGAAGGGCCGAGC
GCAGAAGTGGTCCTGCAACTTTATCCGCCTCCATCCAGTCTATTAATTGTTGCCGGGAAGCTAGAGTAAG
TAGTTCGCCAGTTAATAGTTTGCGCAACGTTGTTGCCATTGCTACAGGCATCGTGGTGTCACGCTCGTCG
TTTGGTATGGCTTCATTCAGCTCCGGTTCCCAACGATCAAGGCGAGTTACATGATCCCCCATGTTGTGCA
AAAAAGCGGTTAGCTCCTTCGGTCCTCCGATCGTTGTCAGAAGTAAGTTGGCCGCAGTGTTATCACTCAT
GGTTATGGCAGCACTGCATAATTCTCTTACTGTCATGCCATCCGTAAGATGCTTTTCTGTGACTGGTGAG
TACTCAACCAAGTCATTCTGAGAATAGTGTATGCGGCGACCGAGTTGCTCTTGCCCGGCGTCAATACGGG
ATAATACCGCGCCACATAGCAGAACTTTAAAAGTGCTCATCATTGGAAAACGTTCTTCGGGGCGAAAACT
CTCAAGGATCTTACCGCTGTTGAGATCCAGTTCGATGTAACCCACTCGTGCACCCAACTGATCTTCAGCA
TCTTTTACTTTCACCAGCGTTTCTGGGTGAGCAAAAACAGGAAGGCAAAATGCCGCAAAAAAGGGAATAA
GGGCGACACGGAAATGTTGAATACTCATACTCTTCCTTTTTCAATATTATTGAAGCATTTATCAGGGTTA
TTGTCTCATGAGCGGATACATATTTGAATGTATTTAGAAAAATAAACAAATAGGGGTTCCGCGCACATTT
CCCCGAAAAGTGCCACCTGACGTC
Features (pLannotate 1.2.2; 23 found; start..end, strand, type, name):
     28..80      -  misc_feature   bom (fragment): basis of mobility region from pBR322
    235..614     +  enhancer       CMV enhancer: human cytomegalovirus immediate early enhancer
    615..818     +  promoter       CMV promoter: human cytomegalovirus (CMV) immediate early promoter
    814..847     +  LTR            5' LTR (truncated) (fragment): truncated 5' long terminal repeat (LTR) from HIV-1
    863..881     +  promoter       T7 promoter: promoter for bacteriophage T7 RNA polymerase
    920..1636    +  CDS            EGFP: EGFP is a basic (constitutively fluorescent) green fluorescent protein published in 1996, derived from Aequorea victoria. It is reported to be a rapidly-maturing weak dimer with moderate acid sensitivity.
   1643..1667    +  protein_bind   attB1: mutant version of attB; recombination site for the Gateway® BP reaction BP Clonase™
   1691..2581    +  CDS            Plk5 (fragment): PLK5_MOUSE - Experimental evidence at protein level: Swiss-Prot protein existence level 1. Inactive serine/threonine-protein kinase that plays a role in cell cycle progression and neuronal differentiation. From Mus musculus (Mouse).
   2601..2625    -  protein_bind   attB2: mutant version of attB; recombination site for the Gateway® BP reaction BP Clonase™
   2669..2893    +  polyA_signal   bGH poly(A) signal: bovine growth hormone polyadenylation signal
   2897..2918    +  promoter       SV40 promoter (fragment): SV40 enhancer and early promoter
   2939..3367    +  rep_origin     f1 ori (sequence partly withheld): f1 bacteriophage origin of replication; arrow indicates direction of (+) strand synthesis
   3381..3710    +  promoter       SV40 promoter: SV40 enhancer and early promoter
   3777..4568    +  CDS            neo: KKA2_KLEPN - Also known as kan, nptII. Experimental evidence at protein level: Swiss-Prot protein existence level 1. Resistance to kanamycin, neomycin, paromomycin, ribostamycin, butirosin and gentamicin B. From Klebsiella pneumoniae.
   4592..4750    +  CDS            ble (fragment): BLE_KLEPN - Experimental evidence at protein level: Swiss-Prot protein existence level 1. Binding protein with a strong affinity to the bleomycin family of antibiotics. Binds to CL990; an antimitotic-antibiotic compound. From Klebsiella pneumoniae.
   4745..4866    +  polyA_signal   SV40 poly(A) signal: SV40 polyadenylation signal
   4939..4955    -  protein_bind   lac operator: The lac repressor binds to the lac operator to inhibit transcription in E. coli. This inhibition can be relieved by adding lactose or isopropyl-β-D-thiogalactopyranoside (IPTG). lac repressor encoded by lacI
   4963..4993    -  promoter       lac promoter: promoter for the E. coli lac operon
   5008..5029    -  protein_bind   CAP binding site: CAP binding activates transcription in the presence of cAMP. E. coli catabolite activator protein
   5042..5134    -  CDS            lacI (fragment): lac repressor; lacI; The lac repressor binds to the lac operator to inhibit transcription in E. coli. This inhibition can be relieved by adding lactose or isopropyl-β-D-thiogalactopyranoside (IPTG).
   5317..5905    -  rep_origin     ori: high-copy-number ColE1/pMB1/pBR322/pUC origin of replication
   6076..6936    -  CDS            AmpR: β-lactamase; bla; confers resistance to ampicillin, carbenicillin, and related antibiotics
   6937..7041    -  promoter       AmpR promoter: bla
