[The description below was written by a language model from this plasmid's Addgene catalogue record and pLannotate feature annotations shown in this document.]
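Description:
EGFP-Mm_Plk5(300-595) PBD domain is a mammalian expression plasmid built on a pcDNA3.1-EGFP backbone and assembled by Gateway cloning. It is about 7.1 kb according to the full-sequence record. In E. coli it replicates from a high-copy ColE1/pUC-type origin and is selected through the β-lactamase (AmpR) gene with its own promoter. An f1 origin is also present, which can be used for single-stranded DNA production. For selection in mammalian cells, an SV40 enhancer/early promoter drives the neomycin phosphotransferase gene, followed by an SV40 polyadenylation signal, allowing G418 selection of stable transfectants. The remaining short annotated pieces (bom, lac promoter/operator, lacI, ble and HIV-1 LTR fragments) appear to be backbone remnants or partial annotation matches rather than functional parts of the design.

The expression cassette uses the human CMV immediate-early enhancer and promoter, with a T7 promoter just downstream that could support in vitro transcription. The EGFP coding sequence comes first, followed by an attB1 site, the mouse Plk5 fragment, an attB2 site and the bovine growth hormone polyadenylation signal. This arrangement produces an N-terminal EGFP fusion, with the attB1-encoded residues acting as a linker. The insert covers residues 300–595 of mouse Plk5, which is the polo box domain (PBD) region without the N-terminal portion of the protein. Plk5 is annotated as an inactive polo-like kinase family member involved in cell cycle progression and neuronal differentiation. The construct is intended for expressing the fluorescently tagged PBD in mammalian cells, for example to follow its localisation or to test what this domain does on its own.
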