Addgene plasmid #136316: EGFP-Mm_Plk5(300-595) PBD domain
Purpose: Mammalian expression of mouse Plk5-D300 (PBD domain 300-595) with N-terminal EGFP
Depositing lab: Guillermo de Cárcer & Marcos Malumbres. Depositing organization: Centro Nacional de Investigaciones Oncologicas (CNIO). Publication: Plk5, a polo box domain-only protein with specific roles in neuron differentiation and glioblastoma suppression. de Carcer G, Escobar B, Higuero AM, Garcia L, Anson A, Perez G, Mollejo M, Manning G, Melendez B, Abad-Rodriguez J, Malumbres M. Mol Cell Biol. 2011 Mar;31(6):1225-39. doi: 10.1128/MCB.00607-10. Epub 2011 Jan 18. PubMed 21245385.
Backbone
  Vector backbone: pcDNA3.1-EGFP
  Vector type: Mammalian Expression
  Selectable markers: Neomycin (select with G418)
Growth in bacteria
  Bacterial resistance: Ampicillin, 100 μg/mL
  Growth temperature: 37°C
  Growth strain: DH5alpha
  Copy number: Unknown
Gene/Insert
  Gene/Insert name: PLK5
  Species: M. musculus (mouse)
  Mutation: fragment 300-595
  Entrez Gene: Plk5 (a.k.a. 6330514A18Rik)
  Cloning method: Gateway Cloning
Terms and licenses: Academic/Nonprofit Terms; Industry Terms: Not Available to Industry
How to cite: EGFP-Mm_Plk5(300-595) PBD domain was a gift from Guillermo de Cárcer & Marcos Malumbres (Addgene plasmid # 136316 ; http://n2t.net/addgene:136316 ; RRID:Addgene_136316)
